>Addgene plasmid #121936 | pHAGE-TO-dCas9-P2A-HSA | addgene full sequence | sequence record 234972 | Addgene NGS Result
TGGAAGGGCTAATTCACTCCCAAAGAAGACAAGATATCCTTGATCTGTGGATCTACCACACACAAGGCTA
CTTCCCTGATTAGCAGAACTACACACCAGGGCCAGGGGTCAGATATCCACTGACCTTTGGATGGTGCTAC
AAGCTAGTACCAGTTGAGCCAGATAAGGTAGAAGAGGCCAATAAAGGAGAGAACACCAGCTTGTTACACC
CTGTGAGCCTGCATGGGATGGATGACCCGGAGAGAGAAGTGTTAGAGTGGAGGTTTGACAGCCGCCTAGC
ATTTCATCACGTGGCCCGAGAGCTGCATCCGGAGTACTTCAAGAACTGCTGATATCGAGCTTGCTACAAG
GGACTTTCCGCTGGGGACTTTCCAGGGAGGCGTGGCCTGGGCGGGACTGGGGAGTGGCGAGCCCTCAGAT
CCTGCATATAAGCAGCTGCTTTTTGCCTGTACTGGGTCTCTCTGGTTAGACCAGATCTGAGCCTGGGAGC
TCTCTGGCTAACTAGGGAACCCACTGCTTAAGCCTCAATAAAGCTTGCCTTGAGTGCTTCAAGTAGTGTG
TGCCCGTCTGTTGTGTGACTCTGGTAACTAGAGATCCCTCAGACCCTTTTAGTCAGTGTGGAAAATCTCT
AGCAGTGGCGCCCGAACAGGGACTTGAAAGCGAAAGGGAAACCAGAGGAGCTCTCTCGACGCAGGACTCG
GCTTGCTGAAGCGCGCACGGCAAGAGGCGAGGGGCGGCGACTGGTGAGTACGCCAAAAATTTTGACTAGC
GGAGGCTAGAAGGAGAGAGATGGGTGCGAGAGCGTCAGTATTAAGCGGGGGAGAATTAGATCGCGATGGG
AAAAAATTCGGTTAAGGCCAGGGGGAAAGAAAAAATATAAATTAAAACATATAGTATGGGCAAGCAGGGA
GCTAGAACGATTCGCAGTTAATCCTGGCCTGTTAGAAACATCAGAAGGCTGTAGACAAATACTGGGACAG
CTACAACCATCCCTTCAGACAGGATCAGAAGAACTTAGATCATTATATAATACAGTAGCAACCCTCTATT
GTGTGCATCAAAGGATAGAGATAAAAGACACCAAGGAAGCTTTAGACAAGATAGAGGAAGAGCAAAACAA
AAGTAAGACCACCGCACAGCAAGCGGCCGGCCGCTGATCTTCAGACCTGGAGGAGGAGATATGAGGGACA
ATTGGAGAAGTGAATTATATAAATATAAAGTAGTAAAAATTGAACCATTAGGAGTAGCACCCACCAAGGC
AAAGAGAAGAGTGGTGCAGAGAGAAAAAAGAGCAGTGGGAATAGGAGCTTTGTTCCTTGGGTTCTTGGGA
GCAGCAGGAAGCACTATGGGCGCAGCGTCAATGACGCTGACGGTACAGGCCAGACAATTATTGTCTGGTA
TAGTGCAGCAGCAGAACAATTTGCTGAGGGCTATTGAGGCGCAACAGCATCTGTTGCAACTCACAGTCTG
GGGCATCAAGCAGCTCCAGGCAAGAATCCTGGCTGTGGAAAGATACCTAAAGGATCAACAGCTCCTGGGG
ATTTGGGGTTGCTCTGGAAAACTCATTTGCACCACTGCTGTGCCTTGGAATGCTAGTTGGAGTAATAAAT
CTCTGGAACAGATTTGGAATCACACGACCTGGATGGAGTGGGACAGAGAAATTAACAATTACACAAGCTT
AATACACTCCTTAATTGAAGAATCGCAAAACCAGCAAGAAAAGAATGAACAAGAATTATTGGAATTAGAT
AAATGGGCAAGTTTGTGGAATTGGTTTAACATAACAAATTGGCTGTGGTATATAAAATTATTCATAATGA
TAGTAGGAGGCTTGGTAGGTTTAAGAATAGTTTTTGCTGTACTTTCTATAGTGAATAGAGTTAGGCAGGG
ATATTCACCATTATCGTTTCAGACCCACCTCCCAACCCCGAGGGGACCCGACAGGCCCGAAGGAATAGAA
GAAGAAGGTGGAGAGAGAGACAGAGACAGATCCATTCGATTAGTGAACGGATCTCGACGGTATCGCCGAA
TTGACAAATGGCAGTATTCATCCACAATTTTAAAAGAAAAGGGGGGATTGGGGGGTACAGTGCAGGGGAA
AGAATAGTAGACATAATAGCAACAGACATACAAACTAAAGAATTACAAAAACAAATTACAAAAATTCAAA
ATTTTCGGGTTTATTACAGGGACAGCAGAGATCCAGTTTGGACTAGCGATGCTAGCTGATGCGGGCCCTA
GTTATTAATAGTAATCAATTACGGGGTCATTAGTTCATAGCCCATATATGGAGTTCCGCGTTACATAACT
TACGGTAAATGGCCCGCCTGGCTGACCGCCCAACGACCCCCGCCCATTGACGTCAATAATGACGTATGTT
CCCATAGTAACGCCAATAGGGACTTTCCATTGACGTCAATGGGTGGAGTATTTACGGTAAACTGCCCACT
TGGCAGTACATCAAGTGTATCATATGCCAAGTACGCCCCCTATTGACGTCAATGACGGTAAATGGCCCGC
CTGGCATTATGCCCAGTACATGACCTTATGGGACTTTCCTACTTGGCAGTACATCTACGTATTAGTCATC
GCTATTACCATGGTGATGCGGTTTTGGCAGTACATCAATGGGCGTGGATAGCGGTTTGACTCACGGGGAT
TTCCAAGTCTCCACCCCATTGACGTCAATGGGAGTTTGTTTTGGCACCAAAATCAACGGGACTTTCCAAA
ATGTCGTAACAACTCCGCCCCATTGACGCAAATGGGCGGTAGGCGTGTACGGTGGGAGGTCTATATAAGC
AGAGCTCTCCCTATCAGTGATAGAGATCTCCCTATCAGTGATAGAGATCGTCGACGAGCTCGTTTAGTGA
ACCGTCAGATCGCCTGGAGACGCCATCCACGCTGTTTTGACCTCCATAGAAGACACCGGGACCGATCCAG
CCTACCGGTTAAGGTGAACGCGTGCAGGCTGGCGCCACCATGGCCCCTAAAAAGAAACGCAAGGTCGAAT
TCGGAAGCGGAAGCGACAAGAAGTACTCCATTGGGCTCGCTATCGGTACCAACAGCGTCGGCTGGGCCGT
CATTACGGACGAGTACAAGGTGCCGAGCAAAAAATTCAAAGTTCTGGGCAATACCGATCGCCACAGCATA
AAGAAGAACCTCATTGGAGCCCTCCTGTTCGACTCCGGGGAGACGGCCGAAGCCACGCGGCTCAAAAGAA
CAGCACGGCGCAGATATACCCGCAGAAAGAATCGGATCTGCTACCTGCAGGAGATCTTTAGTAATGAGAT
GGCTAAGGTGGATGACTCTTTCTTCCATAGGCTGGAGGAGTCCTTTTTGGTGGAGGAGGATAAAAAGCAC
GAGCGCCACCCAATCTTTGGCAATATCGTGGACGAGGTGGCGTACCATGAAAAGTACCCAACCATATATC
ATCTGAGGAAGAAGCTGGTAGACAGTACTGATAAGGCTGACTTGCGGTTGATCTATCTCGCGCTGGCGCA
CATGATCAAATTTCGGGGACACTTCCTCATCGAGGGGGACCTGAACCCAGACAACAGCGATGTCGACAAA
CTCTTTATCCAACTGGTTCAGACTTACAATCAGCTTTTCGAGGAGAACCCGATCAACGCATCCGGCGTTG
ACGCCAAAGCAATCCTGAGCGCTAGGCTGTCCAAATCCCGGCGGCTCGAAAACCTCATCGCACAGCTCCC
TGGGGAGAAGAAGAACGGCCTGTTTGGTAATCTTATCGCCCTGTCACTCGGGCTGACCCCCAACTTTAAA
TCTAACTTCGACCTGGCCGAAGATGCCAAGCTGCAACTGAGCAAAGACACCTACGATGATGATCTCGACA
ATCTGCTGGCCCAGATCGGCGACCAGTACGCAGACCTTTTTTTGGCGGCAAAGAACCTGTCAGACGCCAT
TCTGCTGAGTGATATTCTGCGAGTGAACACGGAGATCACCAAAGCTCCGCTGAGCGCTAGTATGATCAAG
CGCTATGATGAGCACCACCAAGACTTGACTTTGCTGAAGGCCCTTGTCAGACAGCAACTGCCTGAGAAGT
ACAAGGAAATTTTCTTCGATCAGTCTAAAAATGGCTACGCCGGATACATTGACGGCGGAGCAAGCCAGGA
GGAATTTTACAAATTTATTAAGCCCATCTTGGAAAAAATGGACGGCACCGAGGAGCTGCTGGTAAAGCTG
AACAGAGAAGATCTGTTGCGCAAACAGCGCACTTTCGACAATGGAAGCATCCCCCACCAGATTCACCTGG
GCGAACTGCACGCTATCCTCAGGCGGCAAGAGGATTTCTACCCCTTTTTGAAAGATAACAGGGAAAAGAT
TGAGAAAATCCTCACATTTCGGATACCCTACTATGTAGGCCCCCTCGCTCGGGGAAATTCCAGATTCGCG
TGGATGACTCGCAAATCAGAAGAGACCATCACTCCCTGGAACTTCGAGGAAGTCGTGGATAAGGGGGCCT
CTGCCCAGTCCTTCATCGAAAGGATGACTAACTTTGATAAAAATCTGCCTAACGAAAAGGTGCTTCCTAA
ACACTCTCTGCTGTACGAGTACTTCACAGTTTATAACGAGCTCACCAAGGTCAAATACGTCACAGAAGGG
ATGAGAAAGCCAGCATTCCTGTCTGGAGAGCAGAAGAAAGCTATCGTGGACCTCCTCTTCAAGACGAACC
GGAAAGTTACCGTGAAACAGCTCAAAGAAGACTATTTCAAAAAGATTGAATGTTTCGACTCTGTTGAAAT
CAGCGGAGTGGAGGATCGCTTCAACGCATCCCTGGGAACGTATCACGATCTCCTGAAAATCATTAAAGAC
AAGGACTTCCTGGACAATGAGGAGAACGAGGACATTCTTGAGGACATTGTCCTCACCCTTACGTTGTTTG
AAGATAGGGAGATGATTGAAGAACGCTTGAAAACTTACGCTCATCTCTTCGACGACAAAGTCATGAAACA
GCTCAAGAGACGCCGATATACAGGATGGGGGCGGCTGTCAAGAAAACTGATCAATGGCATCCGAGACAAG
CAGAGTGGAAAGACAATCCTGGATTTTCTTAAGTCCGATGGATTTGCCAACCGGAACTTCATGCAGTTGA
TCCATGATGACTCTCTCACCTTTAAGGAGGACATCCAGAAAGCACAAGTTTCTGGCCAGGGGGACAGTCT
TCACGAGCACATCGCTAATCTTGCAGGTAGCCCAGCTATCAAAAAGGGAATACTGCAGACCGTTAAGGTC
GTGGATGAACTCGTCAAAGTAATGGGAAGGCATAAGCCCGAGAATATCGTTATCGAGATGGCCCGAGAGA
ACCAAACTACCCAGAAGGGACAGAAGAACAGTAGGGAAAGGATGAAGAGGATTGAAGAGGGTATAAAAGA
ACTGGGGTCCCAAATCCTTAAGGAACACCCAGTTGAAAACACCCAGCTTCAGAATGAGAAGCTCTACCTG
TACTACCTGCAGAACGGCAGGGACATGTACGTGGATCAGGAACTGGACATCAACCGGTTGTCCGACTACG
ACGTGGATGCTATCGTGCCCCAAAGCTTTCTCAAAGATGATTCTATTGATAATAAAGTGTTGACAAGATC
CGATAAAAATAGAGGGAAGAGTGATAACGTCCCCTCAGAAGAAGTTGTCAAGAAAATGAAAAATTATTGG
CGGCAGCTGCTGAACGCCAAACTGATCACACAACGGAAGTTCGATAATCTGACTAAGGCTGAACGAGGTG
GCCTGTCTGAGTTGGATAAAGCCGGCTTCATCAAAAGGCAGCTTGTTGAGACACGCCAGATCACCAAGCA
CGTGGCCCAAATTCTCGATTCACGCATGAACACCAAGTACGATGAAAATGACAAACTGATTCGAGAGGTG
AAAGTTATTACTCTGAAGTCTAAGCTGGTCTCAGATTTCAGAAAGGACTTTCAGTTTTATAAGGTGAGAG
AGATCAACAATTACCACCATGCGCATGATGCCTACCTGAATGCAGTGGTAGGCACTGCACTTATCAAAAA
ATATCCCAAGCTGGAATCTGAATTTGTTTACGGAGACTATAAAGTGTACGATGTTAGGAAAATGATCGCA
AAGTCTGAGCAGGAAATAGGCAAGGCCACCGCTAAGTACTTCTTTTACAGCAATATTATGAATTTTTTCA
AGACCGAGATTACACTGGCCAATGGAGAGATTCGGAAGCGACCACTTATCGAAACAAACGGAGAAACAGG
AGAAATCGTGTGGGACAAGGGTAGGGATTTCGCGACAGTCCGCAAGGTCCTGTCCATGCCGCAGGTGAAC
ATCGTTAAAAAGACCGAAGTACAGACCGGAGGCTTCTCCAAGGAAAGTATCCTCCCGAAAAGGAACAGCG
ACAAGCTGATCGCACGCAAAAAAGATTGGGACCCCAAGAAATACGGCGGATTCGATTCTCCTACAGTCGC
TTACAGTGTACTGGTTGTGGCCAAAGTGGAGAAAGGGAAGTCTAAAAAACTCAAAAGCGTCAAGGAACTG
CTGGGCATCACAATCATGGAGCGATCCAGCTTCGAGAAAAACCCCATCGACTTTCTCGAAGCGAAAGGAT
ATAAAGAGGTCAAAAAAGACCTCATCATTAAGCTGCCCAAGTACTCTCTCTTTGAGCTTGAAAACGGCCG
GAAACGAATGCTCGCTAGTGCGGGCGAGCTGCAGAAAGGTAACGAGCTGGCACTGCCCTCTAAATACGTT
AATTTCTTGTATCTGGCCAGCCACTATGAAAAGCTCAAAGGGTCTCCCGAAGATAATGAGCAGAAGCAGC
TGTTCGTGGAACAACACAAACACTACCTTGATGAGATCATCGAGCAAATAAGCGAGTTCTCCAAAAGAGT
GATCCTCGCCGACGCTAACCTCGATAAGGTGCTTTCTGCTTACAATAAGCACAGGGATAAGCCCATCAGG
GAGCAGGCAGAAAACATTATCCACTTGTTTACTCTGACCAACTTGGGCGCGCCTGCAGCCTTCAAGTACT
TCGACACCACCATAGACAGAAAGCGGTACACCTCTACAAAGGAGGTCCTGGACGCCACACTGATTCATCA
GTCAATTACGGGGCTCTATGAAACAAGAATCGACCTCTCTCAGCTCGGTGGAGACGGCTCTACTAGTGGC
TCTCCCAAGAAGAAGAGGAAGGTAGGATCCGGAAGCGGAGCCACTAACTTTAGCCTCCTGAAACAGGCTG
GCGATGTGGAAGAGAATCCCGGACCCAGCTTGCCACAACCCATGGGCAGAGCGATGGTGGCCAGGCTAGG
GCTGGGGTTGCTGCTTCTGGCACTGCTCCTACCCACGCAGATTTACTGCAACCAAACATCTGTTGCACCG
TTTCCCGGTAACCAGAATATTTCTGCTTCCCCAAATCCAAGTAACGCTACCACCAGAGGGGGTGGCAGCT
CCCTGCAGTCCACAGCTGGTCTCCTGGCTCTCTCTCTCTCTCTTCTACATCTCTACTGTTAGCTCGAGTA
GGGTAATCTAGATAATCAACCTCTGGATTACAAAATTTGTGAAAGATTGACTGGTATTCTTAACTATGTT
GCTCCTTTTACGCTATGTGGATACGCTGCTTTAATGCCTTTGTATCATGCTATTGCTTCCCGTATGGCTT
TCATTTTCTCCTCCTTGTATAAATCCTGGTTGCTGTCTCTTTATGAGGAGTTGTGGCCCGTTGTCAGGCA
ACGTGGCGTGGTGTGCACTGTGTTTGCTGACGCAACCCCCACTGGTTGGGGCATTGCCACCACCTGTCAG
CTCCTTTCCGGGACTTTCGCTTTCCCCCTCCCTATTGCCACGGCGGAACTCATCGCCGCCTGCCTTGCCC
GCTGCTGGACAGGGGCTCGGCTGTTGGGCACTGACAATTCCGTGGTGTTGTCGGGGAAATCATCGTCCTT
TCCTTGGCTGCTCGCCTGTGTTGCCACCTGGATTCTGCGCGGGACGTCCTTCTGCTACGTCCCTTCGGCC
CTCAATCCAGCGGACCTTCCTTCCCGCGGCCTGCTGCCGGCTCTGCGGCCTCTTCCGCGTCTTCGCCTTC
GCCCTCAGACGAGTCGGATCTCCCTTTGGGCCGCCTCCCCGCCTGAGATCCTTTAAGACCAATGACTTAC
AAGGCAGCTGTAGATCTTAGCCACTTTTTAAAAGAAAAGGGGGGACTGGAAGGGCTAATTCACTCCCAAC
GAAGACAAGATCTGCTTTTTGCTTGTACTGGGTCTCTCTGGTTAGACCAGATCTGAGCCTGGGAGCTCTC
TGGCTAACTAGGGAACCCACTGCTTAAGCCTCAATAAAGCTTGCCTTGAGTGCTTCAAGTAGTGTGTGCC
CGTCTGTTGTGTGACTCTGGTAACTAGAGATCCCTCAGACCCTTTTAGTCAGTGTGGAAAATCTCTAGCA
GTAGTAGTTCATGTCATCTTATTATTCAGTATTTATAACTTGCAAAGAAATGAATATCAGAGAGTGAGAG
GCCCGGGTTAATTAAGGAAAGGGCTAGATCATTCTTGAAGACGAAAGGGCCTCGTGATACGCCTATTTTT
ATAGGTTAATGTCATGATAATAATGGTTTCTTAGACGTCAGGTGGCACTTTTCGGGGAAATGTGCGCGGA
ACCCCTATTTGTTTATTTTTCTAAATACATTCAAATATGTATCCGCTCATGAGACAATAACCCTGATAAA
TGCTTCAATAATATTGAAAAAGGAAGAGTATGAGTATTCAACATTTCCGTGTCGCCCTTATTCCCTTTTT
TGCGGCATTTTGCCTTCCTGTTTTTGCTCACCCAGAAACGCTGGTGAAAGTAAAAGATGCTGAAGATCAG
TTGGGTGCACGAGTGGGTTACATCGAACTGGATCTCAACAGCGGTAAGATCCTTGAGAGTTTTCGCCCCG
AAGAACGTTTTCCAATGATGAGCACTTTTAAAGTTCTGCTATGTGGCGCGGTATTATCCCGTGTTGACGC
CGGGCAAGAGCAACTCGGTCGCCGCATACACTATTCTCAGAATGACTTGGTTGAGTACTCACCAGTCACA
GAAAAGCATCTTACGGATGGCATGACAGTAAGAGAATTATGCAGTGCTGCCATAACCATGAGTGATAACA
CTGCGGCCAACTTACTTCTGACAACGATCGGAGGACCGAAGGAGCTAACCGCTTTTTTGCACAACATGGG
GGATCATGTAACTCGCCTTGATCGTTGGGAACCGGAGCTGAATGAAGCCATACCAAACGACGAGCGTGAC
ACCACGATGCCTGTAGCAATGGCAACAACGTTGCGCAAACTATTAACTGGCGAACTACTTACTCTAGCTT
CCCGGCAACAATTAATAGACTGGATGGAGGCGGATAAAGTTGCAGGACCACTTCTGCGCTCGGCCCTTCC
GGCTGGCTGGTTTATTGCTGATAAATCTGGAGCCGGTGAGCGTGGGTCTCGCGGTATCATTGCAGCACTG
GGGCCAGATGGTAAGCCCTCCCGTATCGTAGTTATCTACACGACGGGGAGTCAGGCAACTATGGATGAAC
GAAATAGACAGATCGCTGAGATAGGTGCCTCACTGATTAAGCATTGGTAACTGTCAGACCAAGTTTACTC
ATATATACTTTAGATTGATTTAAAACTTCATTTTTAATTTAAAAGGATCTAGGTGAAGATCCTTTTTGAT
AATCTCATGACCAAAATCCCTTAACGTGAGTTTTCGTTCCACTGAGCGTCAGACCCCGTAGAAAAGATCA
AAGGATCTTCTTGAGATCCTTTTTTTCTGCGCGTAATCTGCTGCTTGCAAACAAAAAAACCACCGCTACC
AGCGGTGGTTTGTTTGCCGGATCAAGAGCTACCAACTCTTTTTCCGAAGGTAACTGGCTTCAGCAGAGCG
CAGATACCAAATACTGTTCTTCTAGTGTAGCCGTAGTTAGGCCACCACTTCAAGAACTCTGTAGCACCGC
CTACATACCTCGCTCTGCTAATCCTGTTACCAGTGGCTGCTGCCAGTGGCGATAAGTCGTGTCTTACCGG
GTTGGACTCAAGACGATAGTTACCGGATAAGGCGCAGCGGTCGGGCTGAACGGGGGGTTCGTGCACACAG
CCCAGCTTGGAGCGAACGACCTACACCGAACTGAGATACCTACAGCGTGAGCTATGAGAAAGCGCCACGC
TTCCCGAAGGGAGAAAGGCGGACAGGTATCCGGTAAGCGGCAGGGTCGGAACAGGAGAGCGCACGAGGGA
GCTTCCAGGGGGAAACGCCTGGTATCTTTATAGTCCTGTCGGGTTTCGCCACCTCTGACTTGAGCGTCGA
TTTTTGTGATGCTCGTCAGGGGGGCGGAGCCTATGGAAAAACGCCAGCAACGCGGCCTTTTTACGGTTCC
TGGCCTTTTGCTGGCCTTTTGCTCACATGTTCTTTCCTGCGTTATCCCCTGATTCTGTGGATAACCGTAT
TACCGCCTTTGAGTGAGCTGATACCGCTCGCCGCAGCCGAACGACCGAGCGCAGCGAGTCAGTGAGCGAG
GAAGCGGAAGAGCGCCCAATACGCAAACCGCCTCTCCCCGCGCGTTGGCCGATTCATTAATGCAGCAAGC
TCATGGCTGACTAATTTTTTTTATTTATGCAGAGGCCGAGGCCGCCTCGGCCTCTGAGCTATTCCAGAAG
TAGTGAGGAGGCTTTTTTGGAGGCCTAGGCTTTTGCAAAAAGCTCCCCGTGGCACGACAGGTTTCCCGAC
TGGAAAGCGGGCAGTGAGCGCAACGCAATTAATGTGAGTTAGCTCACTCATTAGGCACCCCAGGCTTTAC
ACTTTATGCTTCCGGCTCGTATGTTGTGTGGAATTGTGAGCGGATAACAATTTCACACAGGAAACAGCTA
TGACATGATTACGAATTTCACAAATAAAGCATTTTTTTCACTGCATTCTAGTTGTGGTTTGTCCAAACTC
ATCAATGTATCTTATCATGTCTGGATCAACTGGATAACTCAAGCTAACCAAAATCATCCCAAACTTCCCA
CCCCATACCCTATTACCACTGCCAATTACCTGTGGTTTCATTTACTCTAAACCTGTGATTCCTCTGAATT
ATTTTCATTTTAAAGAAATTGTATTTGTTAAATATGTACTACAAACTTAGTAGT
Features (pLannotate 1.2.2; 27 found; start..end, strand, type, name):
    377..634     +  LTR            5' LTR (truncated): truncated 5' long terminal repeat (LTR) from HIV-1
    681..806     +  misc_feature   HIV-1 Ψ: packaging signal of human immunodeficiency virus type 1
    790..1128    +  CDS            HIV-1 gag (fragment): gag protein from human immunodeficiency virus 1; gag
   1303..1536    +  misc_feature   RRE: The Rev response element (RRE) of HIV-1 allows for Rev-dependent mRNA export from the nucleus to the cytoplasm.
   1913..2013    +  CDS            Rev (fragment): human immunodeficiency virus 1 (HIV-1) Rev protein; rev; enhances nuclear export of unspliced and incompletely spliced viral mRNAs
   2058..2175    +  misc_feature   cPPT/CTS: central polypurine tract and central termination sequence of HIV-1
   2299..2602    +  enhancer       CMV enhancer: human cytomegalovirus immediate early enhancer
   2603..2806    +  promoter       CMV promoter: human cytomegalovirus (CMV) immediate early promoter
   2808..2827    +  promoter       PLtetO-1 promoter (fragment): modified phage lambda PL promoter with tet operator sites (Lutz and Bujard, 1997)
   2829..2848    +  promoter       PLtetO-1 promoter (fragment): modified phage lambda PL promoter with tet operator sites (Lutz and Bujard, 1997)
   2856..2889    +  promoter       TRE3GV promoter (fragment): 3rd-generation Tet-responsive promoter that can be activated by binding of Tet-On® 3G, optimized for retroviral and lentiviral vectors
   3025..7125    +  CDS            Cas9: Cas9 (Csn1) endonuclease from the Streptococcus pyogenes Type II CRISPR/Cas system generates RNA-guided double strand breaks in DNA
   7252..7479    +  CDS            Cd24: CD24_MOUSE - Also known as Cd24a, Ly-52. Experimental evidence at protein level: Swiss-Prot protein existence level 1. May have a pivotal role in cell differentiation of different cell types. May have a specific role in early thymocyte development. Signaling could be triggered by the binding of a lectin-like ligand to the CD24 carbohydrates, and transduced by the release of second messengers derived from the GPI-anchor. Modulates B-cell activation responses (By similarity). In association with SIGLEC10 may be involved in the selective suppression of the immune response to danger- associated mo
   7504..8092    +  misc_feature   WPRE: woodchuck hepatitis virus posttranscriptional regulatory element
   8100..8165    +  CDS            nef (fragment): NEF_HV1Z2 - Experimental evidence at protein level: Swiss-Prot protein existence level 1. Extracellular Nef protein targets CD4(+) T-lymphocytes for apoptosis by interacting with CXCR4 surface receptors. From Human immunodeficiency virus type 1 group M subtype D (isolate Z2/CDC-Z34) (HIV-1).
   8167..8400    +  LTR            3' LTR (ΔU3): self-inactivating 3' long terminal repeat (LTR) from HIV-1
   8605..8709    +  promoter       AmpR promoter: bla
   8710..9570    +  CDS            AmpR: β-lactamase; bla; confers resistance to ampicillin, carbenicillin, and related antibiotics
   9741..10329   +  rep_origin     ori: high-copy-number ColE1/pMB1/pBR322/pUC origin of replication
  10512..10566   +  CDS            lacI (fragment): lac repressor; lacI; The lac repressor binds to the lac operator to inhibit transcription in E. coli. This inhibition can be relieved by adding lactose or isopropyl-β-D-thiogalactopyranoside (IPTG).
  10572..10665   +  rep_origin     SV40 ori (fragment): SV40 origin of replication
  10690..10727   +  CDS            lacI (fragment): lac repressor; lacI; The lac repressor binds to the lac operator to inhibit transcription in E. coli. This inhibition can be relieved by adding lactose or isopropyl-β-D-thiogalactopyranoside (IPTG).
  10740..10761   +  protein_bind   CAP binding site: CAP binding activates transcription in the presence of cAMP. E. coli catabolite activator protein
  10776..10806   +  promoter       lac promoter: promoter for the E. coli lac operon
  10810..10832   +  protein_bind   lac operator (fragment): The lac repressor binds to the lac operator to inhibit transcription in E. coli. This inhibition can be relieved by adding lactose or isopropyl-β-D-thiogalactopyranoside (IPTG). lac repressor encoded by lacI
  10864..10947   +  polyA_signal   SV40 poly(A) signal (fragment): SV40 polyadenylation signal
  11114..329     +  CDS            nef (fragment) (across the origin): NEF_HV1BR - Experimental evidence at protein level: Swiss-Prot protein existence level 1. Extracellular Nef protein targets CD4(+) T-lymphocytes for apoptosis by interacting with CXCR4 surface receptors (PubMed:14990729). From Human immunodeficiency virus type 1 group M subtype B (isolate BRU/LAI) (HIV-1).
