[The description below was written by a language model from this plasmid's Addgene catalogue record and pLannotate feature annotations shown in this document.]
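Description:
pHAGE-TO-dCas9-P2A-HSA is an HIV-1-derived, self-inactivating lentiviral transfer plasmid of about 11.1 kb, built on the pHAGE-TO backbone for expression of a nuclease-dead Cas9 in mammalian cells. It is maintained in E. coli through a high-copy ColE1/pUC-type origin and selected with ampicillin via the bla gene. The viral portion contains a truncated 5' LTR, the Ψ packaging signal with an adjoining gag fragment, the Rev response element for Rev-dependent export of the genomic RNA, the cPPT/CTS element, and a ΔU3 3' LTR that inactivates LTR promoter activity after integration. Packaging functions are not encoded and must be supplied in trans.

The 4.5 kb synthetic insert sits between EcoRI and XbaI sites and is driven by the CMV-TO promoter. This is the CMV immediate-early enhancer and promoter followed by tet operator sequences, which the automated annotation picks up as short PLtetO-1 and TRE fragments. Such an arrangement normally allows repression by Tet repressor and induction with tetracycline or doxycycline in cells expressing TetR, and constitutive expression otherwise. The open reading frame encodes Streptococcus pyogenes Cas9, listed in the catalogue as the catalytically dead dCas9 form, although the feature table labels it simply Cas9. It is joined through a P2A self-cleaving peptide to HSA, which the annotation matches to mouse CD24 (heat stable antigen). This is a small GPI-anchored surface protein that would be produced separately from dCas9 and could serve as a surface marker for transduced cells, though the record does not state that purpose. A WPRE downstream enhances transcript expression. The plasmid is the dCas9 component of the CRISPR-Sirius system, which uses engineered guide RNA scaffolds to amplify signal in genome imaging. The guide RNAs and fluorescent binding proteins are not carried on this construct.
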