Addgene plasmid #121936: pHAGE-TO-dCas9-P2A-HSA
Purpose: CRISPR-Sirius plasmid
Depositing lab: Thoru Pederson. Depositing organization: University of Massachusetts, Worcester. Publication: CRISPR-Sirius: RNA scaffolds for signal amplification in genome imaging. Ma H, Tu LC, Naseri A, Chung YC, Grunwald D, Zhang S, Pederson T. Nat Methods. 2018 Nov;15(11):928-931. doi: 10.1038/s41592-018-0174-0. Epub 2018 Oct 30. PubMed 30377374.
Backbone
  Vector backbone: pHAGE-TO
  Backbone size w/o insert (bp): 6645
  Total vector size (bp): 11108
  Vector type: Mammalian Expression, Lentiviral, CRISPR
Growth in bacteria
  Bacterial resistance: Ampicillin, 100 μg/mL
  Growth temperature: 37°C
  Growth strain: NEB Stable
  Copy number: High Copy
Gene/Insert
  Gene/Insert name: dCas9-P2A-HSA
  Species: Synthetic
  Insert size (bp): 4463
  Promoter: CMV-TO
  Tag / fusion protein: HSA (C terminal on backbone)
  Cloning method: Restriction Enzyme; 5′ cloning site EcoRI (not destroyed); 3′ cloning site XbaI (not destroyed)
  Sequencing primers: 5′ cgaaggaatagaagaagaaggtgg; 3′ CCAAAGGGAGATCCGACTCG
Terms and licenses: Academic/Nonprofit Terms; Industry Terms: Not Available to Industry
How to cite: pHAGE-TO-dCas9-P2A-HSA was a gift from Thoru Pederson (Addgene plasmid # 121936 ; http://n2t.net/addgene:121936 ; RRID:Addgene_121936)
